Addgene plasmid #235319: pLentiX1-[TRE3G-mRuby2(miRE.FF4)-TS.FF6x1-bGH]-EFS-rtTA-T2A-mGL-P2A-PuroR-WPRE
Purpose: Lentiviral expression of ComMAND open-loop circuit regulating mRuby2
Depositing lab: Kate Galloway. Depositing organization: Massachusetts Institute of Technology. Publication: Model-guided design of microRNA-based gene circuits supports precise dosage of transgenic cargoes into diverse primary cells. Love KS, Johnstone CP, Peterman EL, Gaglione S, Birnbaum ME, Galloway KE. Cell Syst. 2025 Apr 22:101269. doi: 10.1016/j.cels.2025.101269. PubMed 40300600.
Backbone
  Vector backbone: pLentiX1
  Backbone manufacturer: Addgene #17297
  Backbone size w/o insert (bp): 5517
  Vector type: Mammalian Expression, Lentiviral, Synthetic Biology
  Selectable markers: Puromycin
Growth in bacteria
  Bacterial resistance: Ampicillin, 100 μg/mL
  Growth temperature: 30°C
  Growth strain: NEB Stable
  Copy number: High Copy
Gene/Insert
  Gene/Insert name: mRuby2
  Species: Entacmaea quadricolor
  Insert size (bp): 711
  Promoter: TRE3G (3rd-generation Tet system)
  Cloning method: Golden Gate
  Sequencing primers: 5′ gtaagtcattggtcttaaagg; 3′ gtagacataatagcaacagac
Resource information
  A portion of this plasmid was derived from a plasmid made by: Addgene #90236
Terms and licenses: Academic/Nonprofit Terms; Industry Terms: Not Available to Industry
Depositor comments: Also expresses rtTA, mGreenLantern, and puromycin resistance genes; Alt name: pKG3800 ; Please visit https://doi.org/10.1101/2024.06.25.600629 for bioRxiv preprint.
How to cite: pLentiX1-[TRE3G-mRuby2(miRE.FF4)-TS.FF6x1-bGH]-EFS-rtTA-T2A-mGL-P2A-PuroR-WPRE was a gift from Kate Galloway (Addgene plasmid # 235319 ; http://n2t.net/addgene:235319 ; RRID:Addgene_235319)
