[The description below was written by a language model from this plasmid's Addgene catalogue record and pLannotate feature annotations shown in this document.]
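Description:
pLentiX1-[TRE3G-mRuby2(miRE.FF4)-TS.FF6x1-bGH]-EFS-rtTA-T2A-mGL-P2A-PuroR-WPRE is a roughly 10.7 kb lentiviral transfer plasmid built on the pLentiX1 backbone by Golden Gate assembly. It delivers the "open-loop" version of the ComMAND microRNA-based gene circuit to mammalian cells. In bacteria it is maintained through a high-copy ColE1/pUC origin with ampicillin resistance, and an f1 origin is also present. The viral portion has a third-generation-style layout: an RSV promoter drives a truncated HIV-1 5' LTR, followed by the Ψ packaging signal, a gag fragment, the RRE and cPPT/CTS. A WPRE and a truncated 3' LTR close the packaged genome, with an SV40 poly(A) signal and SV40 origin just beyond it.

Two transcription units sit between the LTRs in divergent orientation. On the reverse strand, the doxycycline-responsive TRE3G promoter drives mRuby2, the red fluorescent protein from Entacmaea quadricolor, terminated by a bGH poly(A) signal. The mRuby2 annotation is split into two fragments flanking miR-30a-derived sequence, consistent with the miRE.FF4 microRNA scaffold being embedded within the coding region. The name also indicates a single FF6 target site in the transcript. Because the microRNA produced (FF4) does not match the target site (FF6), the transcript should not be self-repressed. This arrangement serves as the unregulated comparator for the closed-loop circuit.

On the forward strand, the EF-1α core (EFS) promoter expresses rtTA (annotated through its TetR portion), mGreenLantern and puromycin N-acetyltransferase as one polyprotein separated by T2A and P2A peptides. This unit supplies the Tet-On activator, a green delivery marker and puromycin selection. Short ccdB and mHoneydew annotations between the units are probably cloning remnants or spurious matches.
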