Features (pLannotate 1.2.2; 35 found; start..end, strand, type, name):
     18..155     +  CDS            nef (fragment): NEF_HV1LA - Experimental evidence at protein level: Swiss-Prot protein existence level 1. Extracellular Nef protein targets CD4(+) T-lymphocytes for apoptosis by interacting with CXCR4 surface receptors. From Human immunodeficiency virus type 1 group M subtype B (isolate Lai) (HIV-1).
    141..321     +  LTR            5' LTR (truncated): truncated 5' long terminal repeat (LTR) from HIV-1
    393..514     +  polyA_signal   SV40 poly(A) signal: SV40 polyadenylation signal
    554..689     +  rep_origin     SV40 ori: SV40 origin of replication
    710..728     -  promoter       T7 promoter: promoter for bacteriophage T7 RNA polymerase
    736..891     +  CDS            lacZα (fragment): LacZα fragment of β-galactosidase; lacZ fragment
    896..1324    +  rep_origin     f1 ori (sequence partly withheld): f1 bacteriophage origin of replication; arrow indicates direction of (+) strand synthesis
   1377..1481    +  promoter       AmpR promoter: bla
   1482..2342    +  CDS            AmpR: β-lactamase; bla; confers resistance to ampicillin, carbenicillin, and related antibiotics
   2513..3101    +  rep_origin     ori: high-copy-number ColE1/pMB1/pBR322/pUC origin of replication
   3284..3376    +  CDS            lacI (fragment): lac repressor; lacI; The lac repressor binds to the lac operator to inhibit transcription in E. coli. This inhibition can be relieved by adding lactose or isopropyl-β-D-thiogalactopyranoside (IPTG).
   3389..3410    +  protein_bind   CAP binding site: CAP binding activates transcription in the presence of cAMP. E. coli catabolite activator protein
   3425..3455    +  promoter       lac promoter: promoter for the E. coli lac operon
   3459..3481    +  protein_bind   lac operator (fragment): The lac repressor binds to the lac operator to inhibit transcription in E. coli. This inhibition can be relieved by adding lactose or isopropyl-β-D-thiogalactopyranoside (IPTG). lac repressor encoded by lacI
   3524..3542    +  promoter       T3 promoter: promoter for bacteriophage T3 RNA polymerase
   3570..3796    +  promoter       RSV promoter: Rous sarcoma virus enhancer/promoter
   3797..3977    +  LTR            5' LTR (truncated): truncated 5' long terminal repeat (LTR) from HIV-1
   4024..4149    +  misc_feature   HIV-1 Ψ: packaging signal of human immunodeficiency virus type 1
   4133..4496    +  CDS            HIV-1 gag (fragment): gag protein from human immunodeficiency virus 1; gag
   4642..4875    +  misc_feature   RRE: The Rev response element (RRE) of HIV-1 allows for Rev-dependent mRNA export from the nucleus to the cytoplasm.
   5252..5352    +  CDS            Rev (fragment): human immunodeficiency virus 1 (HIV-1) Rev protein; rev; enhances nuclear export of unspliced and incompletely spliced viral mRNAs
   5371..5487    +  misc_feature   cPPT/CTS: central polypurine tract and central termination sequence of HIV-1
   5514..5738    -  polyA_signal   bGH poly(A) signal: bovine growth hormone polyadenylation signal
   5795..6459    -  CDS            mRuby2 (fragment): monomeric red fluorescent protein derived from mRuby, with improved photophysical properties (Lam et al., 2012)
   6501..6613    -  ncRNA          3' miR-30a: sequence downstream of the 71-nt precursor of the human miR-30a microRNA (Zeng et al., 2002) miRNA
   6872..6922    -  CDS            mRuby2 (fragment): mRuby2 is a basic (constitutively fluorescent) red fluorescent protein published in 2012, derived from Entacmaea quadricolor. It has moderate acid sensitivity.
   6949..6983    -  promoter       TRE3GV promoter (fragment): 3rd-generation Tet-responsive promoter that can be activated by binding of Tet-On® 3G, optimized for retroviral and lentiviral vectors
   6983..7361    -  promoter       TRE3G promoter: 3rd-generation Tet-responsive promoter that can be activated by binding of Tet-On® 3G
   7439..7604    -  CDS            ccdB (fragment): CcdB, a bacterial toxin that poisons DNA gyrase; ccdB; Plasmids containing the ccdB gene cannot be propagated in standard E. coli strains.
   7610..7634    +  CDS            mHoneydew (fragment): monomeric derivative of DsRed fluorescent protein (Shaner et al., 2004) mammalian codon-optimized
   7671..7882    +  promoter       EF-1α core promoter: core promoter for human elongation factor EF-1α
   7895..8512    +  CDS            tetR: TETR2_ECOLX - Experimental evidence at protein level: Swiss-Prot protein existence level 1. TetR is the repressor of the tetracycline resistance element; its N-terminal region forms a helix-turn-helix structure and binds DNA. Binding of tetracycline to TetR reduces the repressor affinity for the tetracycline resistance gene (tetA) promoter operator sites. From Escherichia coli.
   8702..9418    +  CDS            mGreenLantern: monomeric GFP derivative that displays exceptionally high brightness in cells (Campbell et al., 2020)
   9485..10082   +  CDS            PuroR (fragment): puromycin N-acetyltransferase; pac from Streptomyces; confers resistance to puromycin
  10098..10686   +  misc_feature   WPRE: woodchuck hepatitis virus posttranscriptional regulatory element
>Addgene plasmid #235319 | pLentiX1-[TRE3G-mRuby2(miRE.FF4)-TS.FF6x1-bGH]-EFS-rtTA-T2A-mGL-P2A-PuroR-WPRE | addgene full sequence | sequence record 472789 | Addgene NGS Result
CGCTGATATAGGGCCCGGTACCTTTAAGACCAATGACTTACAAGGCAGCTGTAGATCTTAGCCACTTTTT
AAAAGAAAAGGGGGGACTGGAAGGGCTAGCTCACTCCCAACGAAGACAAGATCTGCTTTTTGCTTGTACT
GGGTCTCTCTGGTTAGACCAGATCTGAGCCTGGGAGCTCTCTGGCTAACTAGGGAACCCACTGCTTAAGC
CTCAATAAAGCTTGCCTTGAGTGCTTCAAGTAGTGTGTGCCCGTCTGTTGTGTGACTCTGGTAACTAGAG
ATCCCTCAGACCCTTTTAGTCAGTGTGGAAAATCTCTAGCAGTAGTAGTTCATGTCATCTTATTATTCAG
TATTTATAACTTGCAAAGAAATGAATATCAGAGAGTGAGAGGAACTTGTTTATTGCAGCTTATAATGGTT
ACAAATAAAGCAATAGCATCACAAATTTCACAAATAAAGCATTTTTTTCACTGCATTCTAGTTGTGGTTT
GTCCAAACTCATCAATGTATCTTATCATGTCTGGCTCTAGCTATCCCGCCCCTAACTCCGCCCATCCCGC
CCCTAACTCCGCCCAGTTCCGCCCATTCTCCGCCCCATGGCTGACTAATTTTTTTTATTTATGCAGAGGC
CGAGGCCGCCTCGGCCTCTGAGCTATTCCAGAAGTAGTGAGGAGGCTTTTTTGGAGGCCTAGGGACGTAC
CCAATTCGCCCTATAGTGAGTCGTATTACGCGCGCTCACTGGCCGTCGTTTTACAACGTCGTGACTGGGA
AAACCCTGGCGTTACCCAACTTAATCGCCTTGCAGCACATCCCCCTTTCGCCAGCTGGCGTAATAGCGAA
GAGGCCCGCACCGATCGCCCTTCCCAACAGTTGCGCAGCCTGAATGGCGAATGGG
[124 nt withheld, positions 896-1019]
C
[91 nt withheld, positions 1021-1111]
A
[49 nt withheld, positions 1113-1161]
CCTTTGACGTTGGAGTCCACGTTCTTT
[37 nt withheld, positions 1189-1225]
ACCCTATCTCGGTCTATTCTTTTGATTTATAAGGGATTTTGCCGATTTCGGCCTATTGGTTAAAAAATGA
GCTGATTTAACAAAAATTTAACGCGAATTTTAACAAAATATTAACGCTTACAATTTAGGTGGCACTTTTC
GGGGAAATGTGCGCGGAACCCCTATTTGTTTATTTTTCTAAATACATTCAAATATGTATCCGCTCATGAG
ACAATAACCCTGATAAATGCTTCAATAATATTGAAAAAGGAAGAGTATGAGTATTCAACATTTCCGTGTC
GCCCTTATTCCCTTTTTTGCGGCATTTTGCCTTCCTGTTTTTGCTCACCCAGAAACGCTGGTGAAAGTAA
AAGATGCTGAAGATCAGTTGGGTGCACGAGTGGGTTACATCGAACTGGATCTCAACAGCGGTAAGATCCT
TGAGAGTTTTCGCCCCGAAGAACGTTTTCCAATGATGAGCACTTTTAAAGTTCTGCTATGTGGCGCGGTA
TTATCCCGTATTGACGCCGGGCAAGAGCAACTCGGTCGCCGCATACACTATTCTCAGAATGACTTGGTTG
AGTACTCACCAGTCACAGAAAAGCATCTTACGGATGGCATGACAGTAAGAGAATTATGCAGTGCTGCCAT
AACCATGAGTGATAACACTGCGGCCAACTTACTTCTGACAACGATCGGAGGACCGAAGGAGCTAACCGCT
TTTTTGCACAACATGGGGGATCATGTAACTCGCCTTGATCGTTGGGAACCGGAGCTGAATGAAGCCATAC
CAAACGACGAGCGTGACACCACGATGCCTGTAGCAATGGCAACAACGTTGCGCAAACTATTAACTGGCGA
ACTACTTACTCTAGCTTCCCGGCAACAATTAATAGACTGGATGGAGGCGGATAAAGTTGCAGGACCACTT
CTGCGCTCGGCCCTTCCGGCTGGCTGGTTTATTGCTGATAAATCTGGAGCCGGTGAGCGTGGGTCTCGCG
GTATCATTGCAGCACTGGGGCCAGATGGTAAGCCCTCCCGTATCGTAGTTATCTACACGACGGGGAGTCA
GGCAACTATGGATGAACGAAATAGACAGATCGCTGAGATAGGTGCCTCACTGATTAAGCATTGGTAACTG
TCAGACCAAGTTTACTCATATATACTTTAGATTGATTTAAAACTTCATTTTTAATTTAAAAGGATCTAGG
TGAAGATCCTTTTTGATAATCTCATGACCAAAATCCCTTAACGTGAGTTTTCGTTCCACTGAGCGTCAGA
CCCCGTAGAAAAGATCAAAGGATCTTCTTGAGATCCTTTTTTTCTGCGCGTAATCTGCTGCTTGCAAACA
AAAAAACCACCGCTACCAGCGGTGGTTTGTTTGCCGGATCAAGAGCTACCAACTCTTTTTCCGAAGGTAA
CTGGCTTCAGCAGAGCGCAGATACCAAATACTGTTCTTCTAGTGTAGCCGTAGTTAGGCCACCACTTCAA
GAACTCTGTAGCACCGCCTACATACCTCGCTCTGCTAATCCTGTTACCAGTGGCTGCTGCCAGTGGCGAT
AAGTCGTGTCTTACCGGGTTGGACTCAAGACGATAGTTACCGGATAAGGCGCAGCGGTCGGGCTGAACGG
GGGGTTCGTGCACACAGCCCAGCTTGGAGCGAACGACCTACACCGAACTGAGATACCTACAGCGTGAGCT
ATGAGAAAGCGCCACGCTTCCCGAAGGGAGAAAGGCGGACAGGTATCCGGTAAGCGGCAGGGTCGGAACA
GGAGAGCGCACGAGGGAGCTTCCAGGGGGAAACGCCTGGTATCTTTATAGTCCTGTCGGGTTTCGCCACC
TCTGACTTGAGCGTCGATTTTTGTGATGCTCGTCAGGGGGGCGGAGCCTATGGAAAAACGCCAGCAACGC
GGCCTTTTTACGGTTCCTGGCCTTTTGCTGGCCTTTTGCTCACATGTTCTTTCCTGCGTTATCCCCTGAT
TCTGTGGATAACCGTATTACCGCCTTTGAGTGAGCTGATACCGCTCGCCGCAGCCGAACGACCGAGCGCA
GCGAGTCAGTGAGCGAGGAAGCGGAAGAGCGCCCAATACGCAAACCGCCTCTCCCCGCGCGTTGGCCGAT
TCATTAATGCAGCTGGCACGACAGGTTTCCCGACTGGAAAGCGGGCAGTGAGCGCAACGCAATTAATGTG
AGTTAGCTCACTCATTAGGCACCCCAGGCTTTACACTTTATGCTTCCGGCTCGTATGTTGTGTGGAATTG
TGAGCGGATAACAATTTCACACAGGAAACAGCTATGACCATGATTACGCCAAGCGCGCAATTAACCCTCA
CTAAAGGGAACAAAAGCTGGAGCTGCAAGCTTAATGTAGTCTTATGCAATACTCTTGTAGTCTTGCAACA
TGGTAACGATGAGTTAGCAACATGCCTTACAAGGAGAGAAAAAGCACCGTGCATGCCGATTGGTGGAAGT
AAGGTGGTACGATCGTGCCTTATTAGGAAGGCAACAGACGGGTCTGACATGGATTGGACGAACCACTGAA
TTGCCGCATTGCAGAGATATTGTATTTAAGTGCCTAGCTCGATACATAAACGGGTCTCTCTGGTTAGACC
AGATCTGAGCCTGGGAGCTCTCTGGCTAACTAGGGAACCCACTGCTTAAGCCTCAATAAAGCTTGCCTTG
AGTGCTTCAAGTAGTGTGTGCCCGTCTGTTGTGTGACTCTGGTAACTAGAGATCCCTCAGACCCTTTTAG
TCAGTGTGGAAAATCTCTAGCAGTGGCGCCCGAACAGGGACTTGAAAGCGAAAGGGAAACCAGAGGAGCT
CTCTCGACGCAGGACTCGGCTTGCTGAAGCGCGCACGGCAAGAGGCGAGGGGCGGCGACTGGTGAGTACG
CCAAAAATTTTGACTAGCGGAGGCTAGAAGGAGAGAGATGGGTGCGAGAGCGTCAGTATTAAGCGGGGGA
GAATTAGATCGCGATGGGAAAAAATTCGGTTAAGGCCAGGGGGAAAGAAAAAATATAAATTAAAACATAT
AGTATGGGCAAGCAGGGAGCTAGAACGATTCGCAGTTAATCCTGGCCTGTTAGAAACATCAGAAGGCTGT
AGACAAATACTGGGACAGCTACAACCATCCCTTCAGACAGGATCAGAAGAACTTAGATCATTATATAATA
CAGTAGCAACCCTCTATTGTGTGCATCAAAGGATAGAGATAAAAGACACCAAGGAAGCTTTAGACAAGAT
AGAGGAAGAGCAAAACAAAAGTAAGACCACCGCACAGCAAGCGGCCGCTGATCTTCAGACCTGGAGGAGG
AGATATGAGGGACAATTGGAGAAGTGAATTATATAAATATAAAGTAGTAAAAATTGAACCATTAGGAGTA
GCACCCACCAAGGCAAAGAGAAGAGTGGTGCAGAGAGAAAAAAGAGCAGTGGGAATAGGAGCTTTGTTCC
TTGGGTTCTTGGGAGCAGCAGGAAGCACTATGGGCGCAGCGTCAATGACGCTGACGGTACAGGCCAGACA
ATTATTGTCTGGTATAGTGCAGCAGCAGAACAATTTGCTGAGGGCTATTGAGGCGCAACAGCATCTGTTG
CAACTCACAGTCTGGGGCATCAAGCAGCTCCAGGCAAGAATCCTGGCTGTGGAAAGATACCTAAAGGATC
AACAGCTCCTGGGGATTTGGGGTTGCTCTGGAAAACTCATTTGCACCACTGCTGTGCCTTGGAATGCTAG
TTGGAGTAATAAATCTCTGGAACAGATTTGGAATCACACGACCTGGATGGAGTGGGACAGAGAAATTAAC
AATTACACAAGCTTAATACACTCCTTAATTGAAGAATCGCAAAACCAGCAAGAAAAGAATGAACAAGAAT
TATTGGAATTAGATAAATGGGCAAGTTTGTGGAATTGGTTTAACATAACAAATTGGCTGTGGTATATAAA
ATTATTCATAATGATAGTAGGAGGCTTGGTAGGTTTAAGAATAGTTTTTGCTGTACTTTCTATAGTGAAT
AGAGTTAGGCAGGGATATTCACCATTATCGTTTCAGACCCACCTCCCAACCCCGAGGGGACCCGACAGGC
CCGAAGGAATAGAAGAAGAAGGTGGAGAGAGAGACAGAGACAGATCCATTCGATTAGTGAACGGATCTCG
ACGGTATCGGTTAACTTTTAAAAGAAAAGGGGGGATTGGGGGGTACAGTGCAGGGGAAAGAATAGTAGAC
ATAATAGCAACAGACATACAAACTAAAGAATTACAAAAACAAATTACAAAATTCAAAATTTTATCGTCCA
GTGTGGTGGCTACTAGCGCCATAGAGCCCACCGCATCCCCAGCATGCCTGCTATTGTCTTCCCAATCCTC
CCCCTTGCTGTCCTGCCCCACCCCACCCCCCAGAATAGAATGACACCTACTCAGACAATGCGATGCAATT
TCCTCATTTTATTAGGAAAGGACAGTGGGAGTGGCACCTTCCAGGGTCAAGGAAGGCACGGGGGAGGGGC
AAACAACAGATGGCTGGCAACTAGAAGGCACAGGTGCAACTCCTCCTAGGTTTATGAGGAATCTCTTTGG
TTCCACAAGCTTGTTGTTACTTGTACAGCTCGTCCATCCCACCACCAAGCCCGGCGAACTTGGCAACTGC
GTGTTCGCGTTGTACTACGAACATTTCATTGTCACTTTCCTCTAACCTTTCCAGGCGGTGATCAACGGCA
TGGATACCGGGCATCTTGATGTTCCCGACGGTCTTTTTTGACCTGTAAGTTGTTACGAAAGAGCAAGACA
GATGGCCACCACCATCAACTTTCAGTGCCATATGAGTGTATCCCCTCAGACCACCATCTGCTGGATACAT
CATCTCTGTATTAGGCTCCCAACCCTTGGTCTTCTTCTGCATCACGGGACCATTGGAGGGAAAGTTTACC
CCTCTGACTTGGACGTGGTAAACGAGACAGCCATCCTCAAGGCTGGTGTCCTGCATGACGGTGACGACTC
CACCATCTTCGTATCTCGTAACTCTTTCCCAAGTAAAACCCTCAGGAAAGGACTGTTTAAAGAAATCAGG
AATGCCTTTCGGGTACTTGATAAAAGTACGGCTGCCATACATGAACGACGTGGCAAGAATGTCAAAGGCA
AATGGCAGGGGTCCTCCCTCGATGACTTTGATCCTCATGGTTTGAGTTCCCATGTACGGATTGCCTTCTC
CTTCACCTGTGCATTTGAATTGGTGGCCGTTGACCGAACCTTCCATGACCACCTGTGAAAAAAAAAAAGA
AGACTCGAAGTTAGTACAATTGAAAAAAGTGATTTAATTTATACCATTTTAATTCAGCTTTGTAAAAATG
TATCAAAGAGATAGCAAGGTATTCAGTTTTAGTAAACAAGATAATTGCTCCTAAAGTAGCCCCTTGAATT
CTAGCCCCTTGAAGTCCGAGGCAGTAGGCACCGCTTGAAGTCTTTAATTAAATACATCTGTGGCTTCACT
ATTTAATTAAAGACTTCAAGCGGCGCTCACTGTCAACAGCAATATACCTTCTCGAGCCTTCTGTTGGGTT
AAGAAGTCCCTGAAGAAGTAATCCCAGCAAGTGTTTCCAAGATGTGCAGGCAACGATTCTGTAAAGTACT
GAAGCCTCATTCAACATAGTATATGTGCTGCCGAAGCGAGCACACTTACCTTCATACGCATATTTTCCTT
GATCAGCTCTTCGCCCTTAGACACCATGGTGGCCATTACAGCGTGGATGGCGTCTCCAGGCGATCTGACG
GTTCACTAAACGAGCTCTTTACGAGGGTAGGAAGTGGTACGGAAAGTTGGTATAAGACAAAAGTGTTGTG
GAATTGCTCCAGGCGATCTGACGGTTCACTAAACGAGCTCTGCTTTTATAGGCGCCCACCGTACACGCCT
AAAGCTTATACGTTCTCTATCACTGATAGGGAGTAAACTGGATATACGTTCTCTATCACTGATAGGGAGT
AAACTGTAGATACGTTCTCTATCACTGATAGGGAGTAAACTGGTCATACGTTCTCTATCACTGATAGGGA
GTAAACTCCTTATACGTTCTCTATCACTGATAGGGAGTAAAGTCTGCATACGTTCTCTATCACTGATAGG
GAGTAAACTCTTCATACGTTCTCTATCACTGATAGGGAGTAAACTCGAGGAATAGTACGAACATGGTAGC
TAGTGGATCCTTCGTCGACCTGCAGACTGGCTGTGTATAAGGGAGCCTGACATTTATATTCCCCAGAACA
TCAGGTTAATGGCGTTTTTGATGTCATTTTCGCGGTGGCTGAGATCAGCCACTTCTTCCCCGATAACGGA
GACCGGCACACTGGCGCATATCGGTGGTCATCATGCGCCAGCTTTCATCCCCGATATGCACCACCGGGTA
AAGTTCACGCATATGAAGCTGGACATCACCTCCCACAACCTCGAGGTGGAACAGTACGCTGATATCTCTT
ATACTGGGCAGAGCGCACATCGCCCACAGTCCCCGAGAAGTTGGGGGGAGGGGTCGGCAATTGAACCGGT
GCCTAGAGAAGGTGGCGCGGGGTAAACTGGGAAAGTGATGTCGTGTACTGGCTCCGCCTTTTTCCCGAGG
GTGGGGGAGAACCGTATATAAGTGCAGTAGTCGCCGTGAACGTTCTTTTTCGCAACGGGTTTGCCGCCAG
AACACAGTAATGTGCCACCATGAGCCGGCTGGACAAGAGCAAAGTGATCAACAGCGCCCTGGAACTGCTG
AACGGCGTGGGCATCGAGGGCCTGACCACCCGGAAGCTGGCCCAGAAACTGGGCGTGGAACAGCCCACCC
TGTACTGGCACGTGAAGAACAAGCGGGCCCTGCTGGACGCCCTGCCCATCGAGATGCTGGACCGGCACCA
CACCCACAGCTGCCCTCTGGAAGGCGAGAGCTGGCAGGACTTCCTGCGGAACAACGCCAAGAGCTACAGA
TGCGCCCTGCTGAGCCACCGGGACGGCGCCAAAGTGCACCTGGGCACCAGACCCACCGAGAAGCAGTACG
AGACACTGGAAAACCAGCTGGCCTTCCTGTGCCAGCAGGGCTTCAGCCTGGAAAACGCCCTGTACGCCCT
GAGCGCCGTGGGCCACTTCACCCTGGGCTGCGTGCTGGAAGAACAGGAACACCAGGTCGCCAAAGAGGAA
AGAGAGACACCCACCACCGACAGCATGCCCCCCCTGCTGAAGCAGGCCATCGAGCTGTTCGACAGACAGG
GCGCCGAGCCCGCCTTCCTGTTCGGCCTGGAACTGATCATCTGCGGCCTCGAGAAGCAGCTGAAGTGCGA
GAGCGGCGGACCCACCGACGCCCTGGACGACTTCGACCTGGACATGCTGCCCGCCGATGCCCTGGATGAT
TTTGATCTGGATATGCTCCCTGCTGACGCTCTCGATGACTTCGATCTCGATATGCTGCCAGGCGGAAGCG
GAGAAGGTAGAGGTTCTCTCCTCACTTGTGGTGATGTTGAAGAAAACCCTGGTCCAATGGTGAGCAAGGG
CGAGGAGCTGTTCACCGGGGTGGTGCCCATCCTGGTCGAGCTGGACGGCGACGTAAACGGCCACAAGTTC
AGCGTCCGCGGCGAGGGCGAGGGCGATGCCACCAACGGCAAGCTGACCCTGAAGTTCATCTGCACCACCG
GCAAGCTGCCCGTGCCCTGGCCCACCCTCGTGACCACCTTAGGCTACGGCGTGGCCTGCTTCGCCCGCTA
CCCCGACCACATGAAGCAGCACGACTTCTTCAAGTCCGCCATGCCCGAAGGCTACGTCCAGGAGCGCACC
ATCTCTTTCAAGGACGACGGTACCTACAAGACCCGCGCCGAGGTGAAGTTCGAGGGCGACACCCTGGTGA
ACCGCATCGTGCTGAAGGGCATCGACTTCAAGGAGGACGGCAACATCCTGGGGCACAAGCTGGAGTACAA
CTTCAACAGCCACAAGGTCTATATCACGGCCGACAAGCAGAAGAACGGCATCAAGGCTAACTTCAAGACC
CGCCACAACGTTGAGGACGGCGGCGTGCAGCTCGCCGACCACTACCAGCAGAACACCCCCATCGGCGACG
GCCCCGTGCTGCTGCCCGACAACCACTACCTGAGCCATCAGTCCAAACTGAGCAAAGACCCCAACGAGAA
GCGCGATCACATGGTCCTGAAGGAGAGGGTGACCGCCGCCGGGATTACACATGACATGGACGAGCTGTAC
AAGGGAAGCGGAGCTACTAACTTCAGCCTGCTGAAGCAGGCTGGAGACGTGGAGGAGAACCCTGGACCTA
TGACCGAGTACAAGCCCACGGTGCGCCTCGCCACCCGCGACGACGTCCCCAGGGCCGTACGCACCCTCGC
CGCCGCGTTCGCCGACTACCCCGCCACGCGCCACACCGTCGATCCGGACCGCCACATCGAGCGGGTCACC
GAGCTGCAAGAACTCTTCCTCACGCGCGTCGGGCTCGACATCGGCAAGGTGTGGGTCGCGGACGACGGCG
CCGCGGTGGCGGTCTGGACCACGCCGGAGAGCGTCGAAGCGGGGGCGGTGTTCGCCGAGATCGGCCCGCG
CATGGCCGAGTTGAGCGGTTCCCGGCTGGCCGCGCAGCAACAGATGGAAGGCCTCCTGGCGCCGCACCGG
CCCAAGGAGCCCGCGTGGTTCCTGGCCACCGTCGGCGTCTCGCCCGACCACCAGGGCAAGGGTCTGGGCA
GCGCCGTCGTGCTCCCCGGAGTGGAGGCGGCCGAGCGCGCCGGGGTGCCCGCCTTCCTGGAGACATCCGC
GCCCCGCAACCTCCCCTTCTACGAGCGGCTCGGCTTCACCGTCACCGCCGACGTCGAGGTGCCCGAAGGA
CCGCGCACCTGGTGCATGACCCGCAAGCCCGGTGCCTTGTAACAACGCCGATAATCAACCTCTGGATTAC
AAAATTTGTGAAAGATTGACTGGTATTCTTAACTATGTTGCTCCTTTTACGCTATGTGGATACGCTGCTT
TAATGCCTTTGTATCATGCTATTGCTTCCCGTATGGCTTTCATTTTCTCCTCCTTGTATAAATCCTGGTT
GCTGTCTCTTTATGAGGAGTTGTGGCCCGTTGTCAGGCAACGTGGCGTGGTGTGCACTGTGTTTGCTGAC
GCAACCCCCACTGGTTGGGGCATTGCCACCACCTGTCAGCTCCTTTCCGGGACTTTCGCTTTCCCCCTCC
CTATTGCCACGGCGGAACTCATCGCCGCCTGCCTTGCCCGCTGCTGGACAGGGGCTCGGCTGTTGGGCAC
TGACAATTCCGTGGTGTTGTCGGGGAAATCATCGTCCTTTCCTTGGCTGCTCGCCTGTGTTGCCACCTGG
ATTCTGCGCGGGACGTCCTTCTGCTACGTCCCTTCGGCCCTCAATCCAGCGGACCTTCCTTCCCGCGGCC
TGCTGCCGGCTCTGCGGCCTCTTCCGCGTCTTCGCCTTCGCCCTCAGACGAGTCGGATCTCCCTTTGGGC
CGCCTCCCCGCCGCT
