>Addgene plasmid #235319 | pLentiX1-[TRE3G-mRuby2(miRE.FF4)-TS.FF6x1-bGH]-EFS-rtTA-T2A-mGL-P2A-PuroR-WPRE | depositor partial sequence | sequence record 463277 | mRuby2(miRE.FF4), mRuby2 with intronic microRNA
ATGGTGTCTAAGGGCGAAGAGCTGATCAAGGAAAATATGCGTATGAAGGTAAGTGTGCTCGCTTCGGCAG
CACATATACTATGTTGAATGAGGCTTCAGTACTTTACAGAATCGTTGCCTGCACATCTTGGAAACACTTG
CTGGGATTACTTCTTCAGGGACTTCTTAACCCAACAGAAGGCTCGAGAAGGTATATTGCTGTTGACAGTG
AGCGCCGCTTGAAGTCTTTAATTAAATAGTGAAGCCACAGATGTATTTAATTAAAGACTTCAAGCGGTGC
CTACTGCCTCGGACTTCAAGGGGCTAGAATTCAAGGGGCTACTTTAGGAGCAATTATCTTGTTTACTAAA
ACTGAATACCTTGCTATCTCTTTGATACATTTTTACAAAGCTGAATTAAAATGGTATAAATTAAATCACT
TTTTTCAATTGTACTAACTTCGAGTCTTCTTTTTTTTTTTCACAGGTGGTCATGGAAGGTTCGGTCAACG
GCCACCAATTCAAATGCACAGGTGAAGGAGAAGGCAATCCGTACATGGGAACTCAAACCATGAGGATCAA
AGTCATCGAGGGAGGACCCCTGCCATTTGCCTTTGACATTCTTGCCACGTCGTTCATGTATGGCAGCCGT
ACTTTTATCAAGTACCCGAAAGGCATTCCTGATTTCTTTAAACAGTCCTTTCCTGAGGGTTTTACTTGGG
AAAGAGTTACGAGATACGAAGATGGTGGAGTCGTCACCGTCATGCAGGACACCAGCCTTGAGGATGGCTG
TCTCGTTTACCACGTCCAAGTCAGAGGGGTAAACTTTCCCTCCAATGGTCCCGTGATGCAGAAGAAGACC
AAGGGTTGGGAGCCTAATACAGAGATGATGTATCCAGCAGATGGTGGTCTGAGGGGATACACTCATATGG
CACTGAAAGTTGATGGTGGTGGCCATCTGTCTTGCTCTTTCGTAACAACTTACAGGTCAAAAAAGACCGT
CGGGAACATCAAGATGCCCGGTATCCATGCCGTTGATCACCGCCTGGAAAGGTTAGAGGAAAGTGACAAT
GAAATGTTCGTAGTACAACGCGAACACGCAGTTGCCAAGTTCGCCGGGCTTGGTGGTGGGATGGACGAGC
TGTACAAG
