>Addgene plasmid #235319 | pLentiX1-[TRE3G-mRuby2(miRE.FF4)-TS.FF6x1-bGH]-EFS-rtTA-T2A-mGL-P2A-PuroR-WPRE | depositor partial sequence | sequence record 463278 | rtTA
ATGAGCCGGCTGGACAAGAGCAAAGTGATCAACAGCGCCCTGGAACTGCTGAACGGCGTGGGCATCGAGG
GCCTGACCACCCGGAAGCTGGCCCAGAAACTGGGCGTGGAACAGCCCACCCTGTACTGGCACGTGAAGAA
CAAGCGGGCCCTGCTGGACGCCCTGCCCATCGAGATGCTGGACCGGCACCACACCCACAGCTGCCCTCTG
GAAGGCGAGAGCTGGCAGGACTTCCTGCGGAACAACGCCAAGAGCTACAGATGCGCCCTGCTGAGCCACC
GGGACGGCGCCAAAGTGCACCTGGGCACCAGACCCACCGAGAAGCAGTACGAGACACTGGAAAACCAGCT
GGCCTTCCTGTGCCAGCAGGGCTTCAGCCTGGAAAACGCCCTGTACGCCCTGAGCGCCGTGGGCCACTTC
ACCCTGGGCTGCGTGCTGGAAGAACAGGAACACCAGGTCGCCAAAGAGGAAAGAGAGACACCCACCACCG
ACAGCATGCCCCCCCTGCTGAAGCAGGCCATCGAGCTGTTCGACAGACAGGGCGCCGAGCCCGCCTTCCT
GTTCGGCCTGGAACTGATCATCTGCGGCCTCGAGAAGCAGCTGAAGTGCGAGAGCGGCGGACCCACCGAC
GCCCTGGACGACTTCGACCTGGACATGCTGCCCGCCGATGCCCTGGATGATTTTGATCTGGATATGCTCC
CTGCTGACGCTCTCGATGACTTCGATCTCGATATGCTGCCAGGC
